Addgene plasmid #18921: Ef1a_LIN28_Ires_Puro
Depositing lab: Linzhao Cheng. Depositing organization: Johns Hopkins University and School of Medicine. Publication: Improved efficiency and pace of generating induced pluripotent stem cells from human adult and fetal fibroblasts. Mali P, Ye Z, Hommond HH, Yu X, Lin J, Chen G, Zou J, Cheng L. Stem Cells. 2008 Aug . 26(8):1998-2005. 10.1634/stemcells.2008-0346 PubMed 18511599.
Backbone
  Vector backbone: EGIP
  Backbone size w/o insert (bp): 10000
  Vector type: Mammalian Expression, Lentiviral, Cre/Lox
  Selectable markers: Puromycin
Growth in bacteria
  Bacterial resistance: Ampicillin, 100 μg/mL
  Growth temperature: 37°C
  Growth strain: Stbl3
  Growth instructions: Stbl3
  Copy number: Unknown
Gene/Insert
  Gene/Insert name: LIN28
  Species: H. sapiens (human)
  Insert size (bp): 630
  GenBank ID: NM_024674
  Entrez Gene: LIN28A (a.k.a. CSDD1, LIN-28, LIN28, ZCCHC1, lin-28A)
  Cloning method: Restriction Enzyme; 5′ cloning site EcoRI (not destroyed); 3′ cloning site EcoRI (not destroyed)
  Sequencing primers: 5′ Ef1a
Terms and licenses: Academic/Nonprofit Terms; Industry Terms: Not Available to Industry
How to cite: Ef1a_LIN28_Ires_Puro was a gift from Linzhao Cheng (Addgene plasmid # 18921 ; http://n2t.net/addgene:18921 ; RRID:Addgene_18921)
