[The description below was written by a language model from this plasmid's Addgene catalogue record.]
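Description:
Ef1a_LIN28_Ires_Puro is a lentiviral mammalian expression plasmid built on the EGIP backbone (about 10 kb without the insert) and carrying the human LIN28 (LIN28A) coding sequence, an insert of roughly 630 bp cloned into an EcoRI site that is retained on both sides. It is propagated in bacteria under ampicillin selection. The recommended host is Stbl3, a recombination-deficient strain commonly used to keep the repeated long terminal repeats of lentiviral vectors stable. The copy number is not recorded, and no feature table is available, so the origin of replication and the exact arrangement of viral elements are not stated.

As the name and the Ef1a sequencing primer indicate, LIN28 is driven by the EF1α promoter, a strong constitutive promoter that tends to remain active in stem cells and primary cells. Downstream, an internal ribosome entry site (IRES) links a puromycin resistance gene to the same transcript. Both proteins are therefore translated from one bicistronic mRNA, and puromycin selection enriches for transduced cells that also express LIN28. The vector is also classified as Cre/Lox, which implies that loxP sites are present, possibly allowing Cre-mediated excision of integrated sequence. The record does not say where these sites lie or what they flank.

LIN28 is an RNA-binding protein used as one of the reprogramming factors for pluripotency. The associated publication concerns improving the efficiency and speed of generating induced pluripotent stem cells from human adult and fetal fibroblasts. The construct is thus suited to producing lentivirus for stable, selectable LIN28 expression in human cells during reprogramming experiments.
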