>Addgene plasmid #18921 | Ef1a_LIN28_Ires_Puro | addgene partial sequence | sequence record 24785 | 18921 sequencing with Ef1a
ATTNTNNTTTAGNNNNGTGAGGATTAGCTTGGTACTAATACGACTCACTATAGGGAGACCCAAGCTGGCT
AGGTAAGCTTGATATCGAATTCGCCCTTATCGATGGGCTCCGTGTCCAACCAGCAGTTTGCAGGTGGCTG
CGCCAAGGCGGCAGAAGAGGCGCCCGAGGAGGCGCCGGAGGACGCGGCCCGGGCGGCGGACGAGCCTCAG
CTGCTGCACGGTGCGGGCATCTGTAAGTGGTTCAACGTGCGCATGGGGTTCGGCTTCCTGTCCATGACCG
CCCGCGCCGGGGTCGCGCTCGACCCCCCAGTGGATGTCTTTGTGCACCAGAGTAAGCTGCACATGGAAGG
GTTCCGGAGCTTGAAGGAGGGTGAGGCAGTGGAGTTCACCTTTAAGAAGTCAGCCAAGGGTCTGGAATCC
ATCCGTGTCACCGGACCTGGTGGAGTATTCTGTATTGGGAGTGAGAGGCGGCCAAAAGGAAAGAGCATGC
AGAAGCGCANATCAAAAGGAGACAGGTGCTACAACTGTGGAGGTCTAGATCATCATGCCAAGGAATGCAA
GCTGCCACCCCAGCCCAAGAAGTGCCACTTCTGCCAGAGCATCANCCATATGGTAGCCTCATGTCCGCTG
AAGGCCCAGCAGGGCCCTANTGCACAGGGAAAGCCAACCTACTTTCNAGAGGAAGAANAANAAATCCACA
GCCCTACCCTGCTCCCGGANGCACANAATTGACGANAAGGCNAATTCCGCCCCC
